>Addgene plasmid #227169 | pWormgate2-myo-2p-gfp-halo | addgene full sequence | sequence record 459536 | Addgene NGS Result
ATGACCATGATTACGCCAAGCTTCATTTTATATCTGAGTAGTATCCTTTGCTTTAAATGTCCATAAAACT
AATTTTATAATCAATAAAACAACGTTTGTAAATCAACTGAGTTTACAAGTAGAGACATTGAGGGATACTT
TCACTATGCTAAAGTGATAATCGACCAAATAATAACTTCACTTTGGTATTTATTCCTGTCTTATAAATGT
TATGTATGAATTAAATTCATATGCATATGGCTCACTCTGACAATTTTTAATAATCTTCCAGATCAATATT
GACTACCGATGCGGGTGGTCTTTTGCTTTGAATTCTGCTGAACTTTACACCCCGAACAGCAATGTGTGCT
TCAGCCTAAAAAAAAGTAAGTGTGTTAATCAGTGCCCCCGATTCTTCATTTTTTGCCCCTCTCTCCCGTT
TCGTCGGCAAAAGAAGAGAAAATAAAGATAAGTCTCAAGATAGGTTGGTAATCGCTAAAGTGGTTGTGTG
GATAAGAGTAGCAAAATGGCAGGAAGAGCACTTTGCGCGCACACACTGTACTCATTGTTCTGGATAAAAT
TCTCTCGTTGTTTGCCGTCGGATGTCTGCCTCTCTGCATTGAGCCGGCTTCTTCACTATCTTTAGTTAAC
CTAAAATGCCGTTTCTTTTCTCGTATCCCCACTATCCCGTTGAGGTTCTCTGCTCTCTTCGCTCCCTACC
GCCAGCGAGCAACTATCCGTGGGGGCGCCTTGCTCGGAAGATGGGGGGGAAGAAAGAAGATTTTTGCTAT
TTGCACTTGAGAAAGAGACTTTTCCTGCGTCGATGGTTAGAGAACAGTGTGCAGACACTTTTCAGCTACC
TAGAATTACAATTGGATATCCCCGCCTCCCAATCCACCCACCCAGGGAAAAAGAAGGGCTCGCCGAAAAT
CAAAGTTATCTCCAGGCTCGCGCATCCCACCGAGCGGTTGACTTCTCTCCACCACTTTTCATTTTAACCC
TCGATCGTCAGACACAGAAATGGCTAGCATGAGTAAAGGAGAAGAACTTTTCACTGGAGTTGTCCCAATT
CTTGTTGAATTAGATGGTGATGTTAATGGGCACAAATTTTCTGTCAGTGGAGAGGGTGAAGGTGATGCAA
CATACGGAAAACTTACCCTTAAATTTATTTGCACTACTGGAAAACTACCTGTTCCATGGGTAAGTTTAAA
CATATATATACTAACTAACCCTGATTATTTAAATTTTCAGCCAACACTTGTCACTACTTTCTGTTATGGT
GTTCAATGCTTCTCGAGATACCCAGATCATATGAAACGGCATGACTTTTTCAAGAGTGCCATGCCCGAAG
GTTATGTACAGGAAAGAACTATATTTTTCAAAGATGACGGGAACTACAAGACACGTAAGTTTAAACAGTT
CGGTACTAACTAACCATACATATTTAAATTTTCAGGTGCTGAAGTCAAGTTTGAAGGTGATACCCTTGTT
AATAGAATCGAGTTAAAAGGTATTGATTTTAAAGAAGATGGAAACATTCTTGGACACAAATTGGAATACA
ACTATAACTCACACAATGTATACATCATGGCAGACAAACAAAAGAATGGAATCAAAGTTGTAAGTTTAAA
CATGATTTTACTAACTAACTAATCTGATTTAAATTTTCAGAACTTCAAAATTAGACACAACATTGAAGAT
GGAAGCGTTCAACTAGCAGACCATTATCAACAAAATACTCCAATTGGCGATGGCCCTGTCCTTTTACCAG
ACAACCATTACCTGTCCACACAATCTGCCCTTTCGAAAGATCCCAACGAAAAGAGAGACCACATGGTCCT
TCTTGAGTTTGTAACAGCTGCTGGGATTACACATGGCATGGATGAACTATACAAATCAGGGTCAGGCATG
GCAGAAATCGGTACTGGCTTTCCATTCGACCCCCATTATGTGGAAGTCCTGGGCGAGCGCATGCACTACG
TCGATGTTGGTCCGCGCGATGGCACCCCTGTGCTGTTCCTGCACGGTAACCCGACCTCCTCCTACGTGTG
GCGCAACATCATCCCGCATGTTGCACCGACCCATCGCTGCATTGCTCCAGACCTGATCGGTATGGGCAAA
TCCGACAAACCAGACCTGGGTTATTTCTTCGACGACCACGTCCGCTTCATGGATGCCTTCATCGAAGCCC
TGGGTCTGGAAGAGGTCGTCCTGGTCATTCACGACTGGGGCTCCGCTCTGGGTTTCCACTGGGCCAAGCG
CAATCCAGAGCGCGTCAAAGGTATTGCATTTATGGAGTTCATCCGCCCTATCCCGACCTGGGACGAATGG
CCAGAATTTGCCCGCGAGACCTTCCAGGCCTTCCGCACCACCGACGTCGGCCGCAAGCTGATCATCGATC
AGAACGTTTTTATCGAGGGTACGCTGCCGATGGGTGTCGTCCGCCCGCTGACTGAAGTCGAGATGGACCA
TTACCGCGAGCCGTTCCTGAACCCTGTTGACCGCGAGCCACTGTGGCGCTTCCCAAACGAGCTGCCAATC
GCCGGTGAGCCAGCGAACATCGTCGCGCTGGTCGAAGAATACATGGACTGGCTGCACCAGTCCCCTGTCC
CGAAGCTGCTGTTCTGGGGCACCCCAGGCGTTCTGATCCCACCGGCCGAAGCCGCTCGCCTGGCCAAAAG
CCTGCCTAACTGCAAGGCTGTGGACATCGGCCCGGGTCTGAATCTGCTGCAAGAAGACAACCCGGACCTG
ATCGGCAGCGAGATCGCGCGCTGGCTGTCGACGCTCGAGATTTCCGGCTAAGAGCTCCGCATCGGCCGCT
GTCATCAGATCGCCATCTCGCGCCCGTGCCTCTGACTTCTAAGTCCAATTACTCTTCAACATCCCTACAT
GCTCTTTCTCCCTGTGCTCCCACCCCCTATTTTTGTTATTATCAAAAAACTTCTCTTAATTTCTTTGTTT
TTTAGCTTCTTTTAAGTCACCTCTAACAATGAAATTGTGTAGATTCAAAAATAGAATTAATTCGTAATAA
AAAGTCGAAAAAAATTGTGCTCCCTCCCCCCATTAATAATAATTCTATCCCAAAATCTACACAATGTTCT
GTGTACACTTCTTATGTTTTTTACTTCTGATAAATTTTTTTGAAACATCATAGAAAAAACCGCACACAAA
ATACCTTATCATATGTTACGTTTCAGTTTATGACCGCAATTTTTATTTCTTCGCACGTCTGGGCCTCTCA
TGACGTCAAATCATGCTCATCGTGAAAAAGTTTTGGAGTATTTTTGGAATTTTTCAATCAAGTGAAAGTT
TATGAAATTAATTTTCCTGCTTTTGCTTTTTGGGGTTTCCCCTATTGTTTGTCAAGATTTCGAGGACGGC
GTTTTTCTTGCTAAAATCACAAGTATTGATGAGCACGATGCAAGAAAGATCGGAAGAAGGTTTGGGTTTG
AGGCTCAGTGGAAGGTGAGTAGAAGTTGATAATTTGAAAGTGGAGTAGTGTCTATGGGGTTTTTGCCTTA
AATGACAGAATACATTCCCAATATACCAAACATAACTGTTTCTACTAGTCGGCCGTACGGGCCCTTTCGT
CTCGCGCGTTTCGGTGATGACGGTGAAAACCTCTGACACATGCAGCTCCCGGAGACGGTCACAGCTTGTC
TGTAAGCGGATGCCGGGAGCAGACAAGCCCGTCAGGGCGCGTCAGCGGGTGTTGGCGGGTGTCGGGGCTG
GCTTAACTATGCGGCATCAGAGCAGATTGTACTGAGAGTGCACCATATGCGGTGTGAAATACCGCACAGA
TGCGTAAGGAGAAAATACCGCATCAGGCGGCCTTAAGGGCCTCGTGATACGCCTATTTTTATAGGTTAAT
GTCATGATAATAATGGTTTCTTAGACGTCAGGTGGCACTTTTCGGGGAAATGTGCGCGGAACCCCTATTT
GTTTATTTTTCTAAATACATTCAAATATGTATCCGCTCATGAGACAATAACCCTGATAAATGCTTCAATA
ATATTGAAAAAGGAAGAGTATGAGTATTCAACATTTCCGTGTCGCCCTTATTCCCTTTTTTGCGGCATTT
TGCCTTCCTGTTTTTGCTCACCCAGAAACGCTGGTGAAAGTAAAAGATGCTGAAGATCAGTTGGGTGCAC
GAGTGGGTTACATCGAACTGGATCTCAACAGCGGTAAGATCCTTGAGAGTTTTCGCCCCGAAGAACGTTT
TCCAATGATGAGCACTTTTAAAGTTCTGCTATGTGGCGCGGTATTATCCCGTATTGACGCCGGGCAAGAG
CAACTCGGTCGCCGCATACACTATTCTCAGAATGACTTGGTTGAGTACTCACCAGTCACAGAAAAGCATC
TTACGGATGGCATGACAGTAAGAGAATTATGCAGTGCTGCCATAACCATGAGTGATAACACTGCGGCCAA
CTTACTTCTGACAACGATCGGAGGACCGAAGGAGCTAACCGCTTTTTTGCACAACATGGGGGATCATGTA
ACTCGCCTTGATCGTTGGGAACCGGAGCTGAATGAAGCCATACCAAACGACGAGCGTGACACCACGATGC
CTGTAGCAATGGCAACAACGTTGCGCAAACTATTAACTGGCGAACTACTTACTCTAGCTTCCCGGCAACA
ATTAATAGACTGGATGGAGGCGGATAAAGTTGCAGGACCACTTCTGCGCTCGGCCCTTCCGGCTGGCTGG
TTTATTGCTGATAAATCTGGAGCCGGTGAGCGTGGGTCTCGCGGTATCATTGCAGCACTGGGGCCAGATG
GTAAGCCCTCCCGTATCGTAGTTATCTACACGACGGGGAGTCAGGCAACTATGGATGAACGAAATAGACA
GATCGCTGAGATAGGTGCCTCACTGATTAAGCATTGGTAACTGTCAGACCAAGTTTACTCATATATACTT
TAGATTGATTTAAAACTTCATTTTTAATTTAAAAGGATCTAGGTGAAGATCCTTTTTGATAATCTCATGA
CCAAAATCCCTTAACGTGAGTTTTCGTTCCACTGAGCGTCAGACCCCGTAGAAAAGATCAAAGGATCTTC
TTGAGATCCTTTTTTTCTGCGCGTAATCTGCTGCTTGCAAACAAAAAAACCACCGCTACCAGCGGTGGTT
TGTTTGCCGGATCAAGAGCTACCAACTCTTTTTCCGAAGGTAACTGGCTTCAGCAGAGCGCAGATACCAA
ATACTGTTCTTCTAGTGTAGCCGTAGTTAGGCCACCACTTCAAGAACTCTGTAGCACCGCCTACATACCT
CGCTCTGCTAATCCTGTTACCAGTGGCTGCTGCCAGTGGCGATAAGTCGTGTCTTACCGGGTTGGACTCA
AGACGATAGTTACCGGATAAGGCGCAGCGGTCGGGCTGAACGGGGGGTTCGTGCACACAGCCCAGCTTGG
AGCGAACGACCTACACCGAACTGAGATACCTACAGCGTGAGCTATGAGAAAGCGCCACGCTTCCCGAAGG
GAGAAAGGCGGACAGGTATCCGGTAAGCGGCAGGGTCGGAACAGGAGAGCGCACGAGGGAGCTTCCAGGG
GGAAACGCCTGGTATCTTTATAGTCCTGTCGGGTTTCGCCACCTCTGACTTGAGCGTCGATTTTTGTGAT
GCTCGTCAGGGGGGCGGAGCCTATGGAAAAACGCCAGCAACGCGGCCTTTTTACGGTTCCTGGCCTTTTG
CTGGCCTTTTGCTCACATGTTCTTTCCTGCGTTATCCCCTGATTCTGTGGATAACCGTATTACCGCCTTT
GAGTGAGCTGATACCGCTCGCCGCAGCCGAACGACCGAGCGCAGCGAGTCAGTGAGCGAGGAAGCGGAAG
AGCGCCCAATACGCAAACCGCCTCTCCCCGCGCGTTGGCCGATTCATTAATGCAGCTGGCACGACAGGTT
TCCCGACTGGAAAGCGGGCAGTGAGCGCAACGCAATTAATGTGAGTTAGCTCACTCATTAGGCACCCCAG
GCTTTACACTTTATGCTTCCGGCTCGTATGTTGTGTGGAATTGTGAGCGGATAACAATTTCACACAGGAA
ACAGCT
Features (pLannotate 1.2.2; 12 found; start..end, strand, type, name):
   1009..1902    +  CDS            vsfGFP-9 (fragment): vsfGFP-9 is a basic (constitutively fluorescent) green fluorescent protein published in 2015, derived from Aequorea victoria. It has low acid sensitivity.
   1888..2778    +  CDS            HaloTag®: modified bacterial dehalogenase that forms covalent bonds with chloroalkane derivatives
   3292..3444    +  CDS            aex-5 (fragment): AEX5_CAEEL - Also known as kpc-3 From Caenorhabditis elegans.
   3571..3606    +  CDS            rop (fragment): Rop protein, which maintains plasmids at low copy number; rop
   3708..3807    +  misc_feature   bom (fragment): basis of mobility region from pBR322
   3905..4009    +  promoter       AmpR promoter: bla
   4010..4870    +  CDS            AmpR: β-lactamase; bla; confers resistance to ampicillin, carbenicillin, and related antibiotics
   5041..5629    +  rep_origin     ori: high-copy-number ColE1/pMB1/pBR322/pUC origin of replication
   5812..5904    +  CDS            lacI (fragment): lac repressor; lacI; The lac repressor binds to the lac operator to inhibit transcription in E. coli. This inhibition can be relieved by adding lactose or isopropyl-β-D-thiogalactopyranoside (IPTG).
   5917..5938    +  protein_bind   CAP binding site: CAP binding activates transcription in the presence of cAMP. E. coli catabolite activator protein
   5953..5983    +  promoter       lac promoter: promoter for the E. coli lac operon
   5991..6007    +  protein_bind   lac operator: The lac repressor binds to the lac operator to inhibit transcription in E. coli. This inhibition can be relieved by adding lactose or isopropyl-β-D-thiogalactopyranoside (IPTG). lac repressor encoded by lacI
