[The description below was written by a language model from this plasmid's Addgene catalogue record and pLannotate feature annotations shown in this document.]
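Description:
pWormgate2-myo-2p-gfp-halo is a C. elegans expression plasmid built on the pWormgate2 backbone, designed to produce a GFP-HaloTag fusion protein specifically in the pharyngeal muscle of the worm. It is propagated in E. coli as a high-copy plasmid, replicating from a ColE1/pUC-type origin and selected with ampicillin through a β-lactamase (AmpR) gene driven by its own bla promoter. The catalogue lists a total size of about 6.0 kb, closely matching the 6,026 nt sequenced record. Remnants of common cloning-vector sequence are also annotated, including fragments of rop, the bom region and lacI, plus a CAP binding site, lac promoter and lac operator. These lie just upstream of the insert region and have no stated role in worm expression.

The payload is a single open reading frame in which a GFP coding sequence (annotated by similarity as a fragment of an Aequorea victoria-derived green fluorescent protein variant) is followed directly by HaloTag at its C terminus. HaloTag is a modified bacterial dehalogenase that forms covalent bonds with chloroalkane ligands. According to the record, expression is driven by the myo-2 promoter, which is widely used for pharyngeal muscle-restricted expression. The automated feature table does not annotate this promoter, but the roughly 1 kb of unannotated sequence preceding the GFP coding region is where it would be expected. A short fragment matching C. elegans aex-5 lies downstream of the fusion; its function here, possibly as part of a 3′ region, is not stated.

The construct gives organ-specific, fluorescently trackable expression of Halo in live worms. The associated work concerns organ-specific mapping of electrophile responsivity.
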