Addgene plasmid #227169: pWormgate2-myo-2p-gfp-halo
Purpose: For organ-specific expression of GFP-Halo in the pharyngeal muscle of C. elegans.
Depositing lab: Yimon Aye. Depositing organization: Swiss Federal Institute of Technology (EPFL). Publication: Organ-specific electrophile responsivity mapping in live C. elegans. Liu J, Kulkarni A, Gao YQ, Urul DA, Hamelin R, Novotny BA, Long MJC, Aye Y. Cell. 2024 Dec 26;187(26):7450-7469.e29. doi: 10.1016/j.cell.2024.10.014. Epub 2024 Nov 5. PubMed 39504959.
Backbone
  Vector backbone: pWormgate2
  Backbone size w/o insert (bp): 3276
  Total vector size (bp): 6034
  Vector type: Worm Expression
Growth in bacteria
  Bacterial resistance: Ampicillin, 100 μg/mL
  Growth temperature: 37°C
  Growth strain: DH5alpha
  Growth instructions: The depositing lab recommends XL10-Gold strain for expression.
  Copy number: High Copy
Gene/Insert
  Gene/Insert name: GFP
  Promoter: myo-2
  Tag / fusion protein: Halotag (C terminal on insert)
  Cloning method: Unknown
  Sequencing primers: 5′ M13 reverse
Terms and licenses: Academic/Nonprofit Terms; Industry Terms: Not Available to Industry
How to cite: pWormgate2-myo-2p-gfp-halo was a gift from Yimon Aye (Addgene plasmid # 227169 ; http://n2t.net/addgene:227169 ; RRID:Addgene_227169)
